Addgene plasmid #231421: pSEVA63_sgRNA-B0_M13ps
Purpose: M13 phagemid constitutively expressing sgRNA-B0. sgRNA-B0 is a dummy 20-nt sequence, containing a Golden Gate cloning site (BsaI). (A gift of the Jaramillo Lab, where it is called PAJ552.)
Depositing lab: Alfonso Jaramillo. Depositing organization: University of Warwick. Publication: Development of a genetically-encoded in vivo computing platform to play the game of Tic-Tac-Toe. Kushwaha M, Singh V, Jaramillo A. Zenodo (2017) Conference: SB7.0: The Seventh International Meeting on Synthetic Biology. 10.5281/zenodo.14580985.
Backbone
  Vector backbone: pSEVA631
  Vector type: Synthetic Biology
Growth in bacteria
  Bacterial resistance: Gentamicin, 10 μg/mL
  Growth temperature: 37°C
  Growth strain: Top10 ; TOP10
  Copy number: Low Copy
Gene/Insert
  Gene/Insert name: sgRNA-B0
  Species: Synthetic
Terms and licenses: Academic/Nonprofit Terms; Industry Terms: Not Available to Industry
Depositor comments: Please also refer to Pujar et al. 2024 Nucleic Acids Res. (https://doi.org/10.1093/nar/gkae1256, and see https://doi.org/10.1101/2024.09.02.610857 for bioRxiv preprint) for additional work using this plasmid.
How to cite: pSEVA63_sgRNA-B0_M13ps was a gift from Alfonso Jaramillo (Addgene plasmid # 231421 ; http://n2t.net/addgene:231421 ; RRID:Addgene_231421)
