[The description below was written by a language model from this plasmid's Addgene catalogue record and pLannotate feature annotations shown in this document.]
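Description:
pSEVA63_sgRNA-B0_M13ps is a small (about 3.7 kb) synthetic-biology phagemid built on the pSEVA631 backbone for use in bacteria. It replicates from the broad-host-range pBBR1 oriV together with its cognate pBBR1 Rep protein, is catalogued as low copy, and is selected with gentamicin through the aacC1 gentamicin acetyltransferase gene, which lies downstream of an annotated class 1 integron Pc promoter. An incP oriT is also present, the element that allows such a plasmid to be mobilised by conjugation when transfer functions are supplied in trans. The feature that makes it a phagemid is the M13 origin of replication and packaging signal. In cells that provide the M13 phage proteins from a helper, this region allows single-stranded copies of the plasmid to be produced and packaged into M13 particles, so the construct can be passed from cell to cell by infection.

The payload is a constitutive single guide RNA cassette. The strong synthetic J23119 promoter sits just upstream of the Streptococcus pyogenes Cas9 gRNA scaffold, with a 20-nt spacer position between them. In this plasmid that position holds "B0", a dummy sequence containing a BsaI Golden Gate cloning site, so a targeting spacer of choice can be inserted. Residual pUC MCS and lacZα fragments follow the scaffold, and the cassette is flanked by the rrnB T1 and lambda t0 terminators, which insulate it from the rest of the backbone. No Cas9 or dCas9 gene is encoded, so that protein would have to come from elsewhere.

The plasmid serves as a non-targeting control or as a cloning template for making phage-transmissible sgRNA messages. The associated work concerns genetically encoded in vivo computing.
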