Features (pLannotate 1.2.2; 12 found; start..end, strand, type, name):
     15..524     -  rep_origin     M13 ori (sequence partly withheld): M13 bacteriophage origin of replication; arrow indicates direction of (+) strand synthesis
    627..713     -  terminator     rrnB T1 terminator: Escherichia coli rrnB; transcription terminator T1 from the E. coli rrnB gene
    781..815     +  promoter       J23119 promoter: bacterial promoter (Registry of Standard Biological Parts BBa J23119)
    836..911     +  misc_RNA       gRNA scaffold: guide RNA scaffold for the Streptococcus pyogenes CRISPR/Cas9 system
    916..933     +  misc_feature   MCS (fragment): pUC18/19 multiple cloning site
    941..965     +  CDS            lacZα (fragment): LacZα fragment of β-galactosidase; lacZ fragment
    976..1070    +  terminator     lambda t0 terminator: transcription terminator from phage lambda
   1101..1129    +  promoter       Pc promoter: intI1 (promoter lies within the coding sequence); class 1 integron promoter
   1318..1851    +  CDS            GmR: gentamycin acetyltransferase; aacC1; confers resistance to gentamycin
   2062..2170    +  oriT           oriT: incP origin of transfer
   2181..2843    -  CDS            pBBR1 Rep: replication protein for the broad-host-range plasmid pBBR1 from Bordetella bronchiseptica
   2844..3615    -  rep_origin     pBBR1 oriV: replication origin of the broad-host-range plasmid pBBR1 from Bordetella bronchiseptica; requires the pBBR1 Rep protein for replication
>Addgene plasmid #231421 | pSEVA63_sgRNA-B0_M13ps | addgene full sequence | sequence record 475345 | Addgene NGS Result
CGCGAGATTGATT
[38 nt withheld, positions 14-51]
A
[37 nt withheld, positions 53-89]
ATTTTGTTAAAATTCGCGTTAAATTTTTGTTAAATCAGCTCATTTTTTAACCAATAGGCCGAAATCGGCA
AAATCCCTTATAAATCAAAAGAATAGCCCGAGATAGGGT
[37 nt withheld, positions 199-235]
AAAGAACGTGGACTCCAACGTCAAAGG
[137 nt withheld, positions 263-399]
G
[125 nt withheld, positions 401-525]
AAAGGATCTAGGTGAAGATCCTTTTTGATAATCTCATGACCAAAATCCCTTAACGTGAGTTTTCGTTCCA
CTGAGGCGCGCCCAGCTGTCTAGGGCGGCGGATTTGTCCTACTCAGGAGAGCGTTCACCGACAAACAACA
GATAAAACGAAAGGCCCAGTCTTTCGACTGAGCCTTTCGTTTTATTTGATGCCTTTAATTAAAGCGGATA
ACAATTTCACACAGGAGGCCGCCTAGGCCGCGGCCGCGCGAATTCTTGACAGCTAGCTCAGTCCTAGGTA
TAATGCTAGCAGAGACCACTTTCGGTCTCTGTTTTAGAGCTAGAAATAGCAAGTTAAAATAAGGCTAGTC
CGTTATCAACTTGAAAAAGTGGCACCGAGTCGGTGCTTTTCTGCAGGCATGCAAGCTTGCGGCCGCGTCG
TGACTGGGAAAACCCTGGCGACTAGTCTTGGACTCCTGTTGATAGATCCAGTAATGACCTCAGAACTCCA
TCTGGATTTGTTCAGAACGCTCGGTTGCCGCCGGGCGTTTTTTATTGGTGAGAATCCAGGGGTCCCCAAT
AATTACGATTTAAATTTGACATAAGCCTGTTCGGTTCGTAAACTGTAATGCAAGTAGCGTATGCGCTCAC
GCAACTGGTCCAGAACCTTGACCGAACGCAGCGGTGGTAACGGCGCAGTGGCGGTTTTCATGGCTTGTTA
TGACTGTTTTTTTGTACAGCCTATGCCTCGGGCATCCAAGCAGCAAGCGCGTTACGCCGTGGGTCGATGT
TTGATGTTATGGAGCAGCAACGATGTTACGCAGCAGCAACGATGTTACGCAGCAGGGCAGTCGCCCTAAA
ACAAAGTTAGGTGGCTCAAGTATGGGCATCATTCGCACATGTAGGCTCGGCCCTGACCAAGTCAAATCCA
TGCGGGCTGCTCTTGATCTTTTCGGTCGTGAGTTCGGAGACGTAGCCACCTACTCCCAACATCAGCCGGA
CTCCGATTACCTCGGGAACTTGCTCCGTAGTAAGACATTCATCGCGCTTGCTGCCTTCGACCAAGAAGCG
GTTGTTGGCGCTCTCGCGGCTTACGTTCTGCCCAAGTTTGAGCAGCCGCGTAGTGAGATCTATATCTATG
ATCTCGCAGTCTCCGGAGAGCACCGGAGGCAGGGCATTGCCACCGCGCTCATCAATCTCCTCAAGCATGA
GGCCAACGCGCTTGGTGCTTATGTGATCTACGTGCAAGCAGATTACGGTGACGATCCCGCAGTGGCTCTC
TATACAAAGTTGGGCATACGGGAAGAAGTGATGCACTTTGATATCGACCCAAGTACCGCCACCTAACAAT
TCGTTCAAGCCGAGATCGGCTTCCCGGCCGCGGAGTTGTTCGGTAAATTGGACAACGGTCCGCGCGTTGT
CCTTTTCCGCTGCATAACCCTGCTTCGGGGTCATTATAGCGATTTTTTCGGTATATCCATCCTTTTTCGC
ACGATATACAGGATTTTGCCAAAGGGTTCGTGTAGACTTTCCTTGGTGTATCCAACGGCGTCAGCCGGGC
AGGATAGGTGAAGTAGGCCCACCCGCGAGCGGGTGTTCCTTCTTCACTGTCCCTTATTCGCACCTGGCGG
TGCTCAACGGGAATCCTGCTCTGCGAGGCTGGCCGTAGGCCGGCCCTACCGGCGCGGCAGCGTTACCCGT
GTCGGCGGCTCCAACGGCTCGCCATCGTCCAGAAAACACGGCTCATCGGGCATCGGCAGGCGCTGCTGCC
CGCGCCGTTCCCATTCCTCCGTTTCGGTCAAGGCTGGCAGGTCTGGTTCCATGCCCGGAATGCCGGGCTG
GCTGGGCGGCTCCTCGCCGGGGCCGGTCGGTAGTTGCTGCTCGCCCGGATACAGGGTCGGGATGCGGCGC
AGGTCGCCATGCCCCAACAGCGATTCGTCCTGGTCGTCGTGATCAACCACCACGGCGGCACTGAACACCG
ACAGGCGCAACTGGTCGCGGGGCTGGCCCCACGCCACGCGGTCATTGACCACGTAGGCCGACACGGTGCC
GGGGCCGTTGAGCTTCACGACGGAGATCCAGCGCTCGGCCACCAAGTCCTTGACTGCGTATTGGACCGTC
CGCAAAGAACGTCCGATGAGCTTGGAAAGTGTCTTCTGGCTGACCACCACGGCGTTCTGGTGGCCCATCT
GCGCCACGAGGTGATGCAGCAGCATTGCCGCCGTGGGTTTCCTCGCAATAAGCCCGGCCCACGCCTCATG
CGCTTTGCGTTCCGTTTGCACCCAGTGACCGGGCTTGTTCTTGGCTTGAATGCCGATTTCTCTGGACTGC
GTGGCCATGCTTATCTCCATGCGGTAGGGGTGCCGCACGGTTGCGGCACCATGCGCAATCAGCTGCAACT
TTTCGGCAGCGCGACAACAATTATGCGTTGCGTAAAAGTGGCAGTCAATTACAGATTTTCTTTAACCTAC
GCAATGAGCTATTGCGGGGGGTGCCGCAATGAGCTGTTGCGTACCCCCCTTTTTTAAGTTGTTGATTTTT
AAGTCTTTCGCATTTCGCCCTATATCTAGTTCTTTGGTGCCCAAAGAAGGGCACCCCTGCGGGGTTCCCC
CACGCCTTCGGCGCGGCTCCCCCTCCGGCAAAAAGTGGCCCCTCCGGGGCTTGTTGATCGACTGCGCGGC
CTTCGGCCTTGCCCAAGGTGGCGCTGCCCCCTTGGAACCCCCGCACTCGCCGCCGTGAGGCTCGGGGGGC
AGGCGGGCGGGCTTCGCCCTTCGACTGCCCCCACTCGCATAGGCTTGGGTCGTTCCAGGCGCGTCAAGGC
CAAGCCGCTGCGCGGTCGCTGCGCGAGCCTTGACCCGCCTTCCACTTGGTGTCCAACCGGCAAGCGAAGC
GCGCAGGCCGCAGGCCGGAGGCTTTTCCCCAGAGAAAATTAAAAAAATTGATGGGGCAAGGCCGCAGGCC
GCGCAGTTGGAGCCGGTGGGTATGTGGTCGAAGGCTGGGTAGCCGGTGGGCAATCCCTGTGGTCAAGCTC
GTGGGCAGGCGCAGCCTGTCCATCAGCTTGTCCAGCAGGGTTGTCCACGGGCCGAGCGAAGCGAGCCAGC
CGGTGGCCGCTCGCGGCCATCGTCCACATATCCACGGGCTGGCAAGGGAGCGCAGCGACCGCGCAGGGCG
AAGCCCGGAGAGCAAGCCCGTAGGGGGGG
